Addgene plasmid #123879: MTK7_012
Purpose: Encodes the 5' 500 bp hCYBYL locus homology arm as a type 7 part to be used in the MTK system
Depositing lab: Hana El-Samad. Publication: A Toolkit for Rapid Modular Construction of Biological Circuits in Mammalian Cells. Fonseca JP, Bonny AR, Kumar GR, Ng AH, Town J, Wu QC, Aslankoohi E, Chen SY, Dods G, Harrigan P, Osimiri LC, Kistler AL, El-Samad H. ACS Synth Biol. 2019 Nov 15;8(11):2593-2606. doi: 10.1021/acssynbio.9b00322. Epub 2019 Nov 5. PubMed 31686495.
Backbone
  Vector backbone: MTK0_027
  Vector type: Mammalian Expression
Growth in bacteria
  Bacterial resistance: Chloramphenicol, 25 μg/mL
  Growth temperature: 37°C
  Growth strain: DH5alpha
  Copy number: Unknown
Gene/Insert
  Gene/Insert name: RA_hCLYBL
  Species: Synthetic
  Cloning method: Restriction Enzyme; 5′ cloning site unknown (unknown if destroyed); 3′ cloning site unknown (unknown if destroyed)
Terms and licenses: Academic/Nonprofit Terms; Industry Terms: Not Available to Industry
Depositor comments: Type 7 parts can be components of the destination backbone such as locus upstream homology arms, resistance cassette, recognition sites, and nuclear marker in the MTK Please visit https://www.biorxiv.org/content/10.1101/506188v2 for BioRxiv preprint
How to cite: MTK7_012 was a gift from Hana El-Samad (Addgene plasmid # 123879 ; http://n2t.net/addgene:123879 ; RRID:Addgene_123879)
