[The description below was written by a language model from this plasmid's Addgene catalogue record and pLannotate feature annotations shown in this document.]
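Description:
MTK7_012 is a small (about 2.6 kb) part plasmid from the Mammalian Toolkit (MTK), a hierarchical modular cloning system for assembling genetic circuits for mammalian cells. It is built on the MTK0_027 part-entry backbone and is maintained in E. coli through a high-copy ColE1/pUC-type origin of replication. Selection is with chloramphenicol, conferred by a cat (chloramphenicol acetyltransferase) gene driven by its native cat promoter and followed by a lambda t0 terminator. Although catalogued as a mammalian expression vector, the annotated features are purely bacterial propagation elements. No mammalian promoter, coding sequence or polyadenylation signal is annotated, which fits its role as a storage vector for a single non-expressed DNA part.

The payload is a roughly 500 bp homology arm for the human CLYBL locus, a site commonly used as a genomic safe harbour for transgene integration. It is formatted as a "type 7" part. In the MTK scheme, type 7 positions hold destination-backbone components such as locus homology arms, resistance cassettes, recognition sites or nuclear markers. The arm was not picked up by automated annotation and presumably lies in the unannotated region between the origin and the terminator.

The record is internally inconsistent on two points. The purpose line calls the part the 5' arm and spells the locus "hCYBYL", whereas the insert name is "RA_hCLYBL", which may indicate a right arm. The species is listed as synthetic, and the cloning sites are not recorded. In use, this part would be combined with other MTK parts to build destination vectors whose payload is flanked by CLYBL homology for targeted, homology-directed integration into human cells.
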