Features (pLannotate 1.2.2; 4 found; start..end, strand, type, name):
     77..665     +  rep_origin     ori: high-copy-number ColE1/pMB1/pBR322/pUC origin of replication
   1751..1785    -  terminator     lambda t0 terminator: minimal transcription terminator from phage lambda (Scholtissek and Grosse, 1987)
   1859..2515    -  CDS            cat: CAT_ECOLX - Experimental evidence at protein level: Swiss-Prot protein existence level 1. This enzyme is an effector of chloramphenicol resistance in bacteria. From Escherichia coli. This protein is used as a marker in many commonly used cloning vectors, such as pACYC184.
   2516..2613    -  promoter       cat promoter: promoter of the E. coli cat gene encoding chloramphenicol acetyltransferase
>Addgene plasmid #123879 | MTK7_012 | addgene full sequence | sequence record 271920 | Addgene NGS Result
TCATGACCAAAATCCCTTAACGTGAGTTTTCGTTCCACTGAGCGTCAGACCCCGTAGAAAAGATCAAAGG
ATCTTCTTGAGATCCTTTTTTTCTGCGCGTAATCTGCTGCTTGCAAACAAAAAAACCACCGCTACCAGCG
GTGGTTTGTTTGCCGGATCAAGAGCTACCAACTCTTTTTCCGAAGGTAACTGGCTTCAGCAGAGCGCAGA
TACCAAATACTGTTCTTCTAGTGTAGCCGTAGTTAGGCCACCACTTCAAGAACTCTGTAGCACCGCCTAC
ATACCTCGCTCTGCTAATCCTGTTACCAGTGGCTGCTGCCAGTGGCGATAAGTCGTGTCTTACCGGGTTG
GACTCAAGACGATAGTTACCGGATAAGGCGCAGCGGTCGGGCTGAACGGGGGGTTCGTGCACACAGCCCA
GCTTGGAGCGAACGACCTACACCGAACTGAGATACCTACAGCGTGAGCTATGAGAAAGCGCCACGCTTCC
CGAAGGGAGAAAGGCGGACAGGTATCCGGTAAGCGGCAGGGTCGGAACAGGAGAGCGCACGAGGGAGCTT
CCAGGGGGAAACGCCTGGTATCTTTATAGTCCTGTCGGGTTTCGCCACCTCTGACTTGAGCGTCGATTTT
TGTGATGCTCGTCAGGGGGGCGGAGCCTATGGAAAAACGCCAGCAACGCGGCCTTTTTACGGTTCCTGGC
CTTTTGCTGGCCTTTTGCTCACATGTTCTTTCCTGCGTTATCCCCTGATTCTGTGGATAACCGTAGTCGG
TCTCAGAGTTCCTCATCCTTCCAACATAAATATATTTTGGGATTATATCAACATTCAATGTTACTTAAAG
TGACCTTGTAAATATTTTCACAACTGAGCCATGTTTGATTTGTATACTTATGTTTACTTTACTGTTTTTC
CTGAAGTTAATAATTGCCTTGAATTTATTTATTTCTTTAAAAATGTTTCATTACTCAGGACTGTAGTTTA
CATTACGATTCTTTGTGTTATACAGTTGATGGGTTTCTTTTCTTTCTTAATTTCTTTAAAAAATAGAGAT
GGGGTCTTACTATATTACCCAGGCTGGTCTTGAAGTCCTGGGCTCAAGTGATCTTCCTGTCTCAGCCTAC
CAAGTAGCTGAGACTATAGGTGCAAAAAAGCCACTATACCTGGCTAGTTTACAGGTTTTAACAAATGCAT
TATGCCACGTATCCATTATTACAGGATCACACAAGATATTTTCATTACCCTGAAAGCATCCCTGTGTTCC
ACCAATTCATCCTGCCTCCATGAGCCGCTGGCAACCACTGATCTCTATAGTTTTGCCTTTTCTAAAATGT
CATATAATTGGAATCATACAGTCTGTAGCATTTTCAGACTAGCTTTTAAAATTTGGCAATATGCATTTAA
GGTTCCTCCTTAAATGTGAAGGGCATAGCCAATGTGGCTTGATAGCTCATTTCTTTTTATTGGTGAATAT
TTCATTGTCTGGATGTTCCACAGTTTGTTTATCCATTCACCTATTCAATTTGCTTTTTTTCTGTGTATCT
ATCACTAATTCAATACTGGACTCTCCAACAGAGCCCACTTATATGAGGTACCTGGAGTAGTCAGACTGAT
AGAGACAGAAACTAGATTGGTGGTTGCCAGGGGCAGAGAGGAAGGGGAATGAGGAGTTATTGCTTCAAGA
ATACAAAGTTTCACTTTTTAAGATGAAAGGTTTTCTGGAGGTAGATGGTGGTGCCGATGAGACCAGACCA
ATAAAAAACGCCCGGCGGCAACCGAGCGTTCTGAACAAATCCAGATGGAGTTCTGAGGTCATTACTGGAT
CTATCAACAGGAGTCCAAGCGAGCTCGATATCAAATTACGCCCCGCCCTGCCACTCATCGCAGTACTGTT
GTAATTCATTAAGCATTCTGCCGACATGGAAGCCATCACAAACGGCATGATGAACCTGAATCGCCAGCGG
CATCAGCACCTTGTCGCCTTGCGTATAATATTTGCCCATGGTGAAAACGGGGGCGAAGAAGTTGTCCATA
TTGGCCACGTTTAAATCAAAACTGGTGAAACTCACCCAGGGATTGGCTGAAACGAAAAACATATTCTCAA
TAAACCCTTTAGGGAAATAGGCCAGGTTTTCACCGTAACACGCCACATCTTGCGAATATATGTGTAGAAA
CTGCCGGAAATCGTCGTGGTATTCACTCCAGAGCGATGAAAACGTTTCAGTTTGCTCATGGAAAACGGTG
TAACAAGGGTGAACACTATCCCATATCACCAGCTCACCGTCTTTCATTGCCATACGAAATTCCGGATGAG
CATTCATCAGGCGGGCAAGAATGTGAATAAAGGCCGGATAAAACTTGTGCTTATTTTTCTTTACGGTCTT
TAAAAAGGCCGTAATATCCAGCTGAACGGTCTGGTTATAGGTACATTGAGCAACTGACTGAAATGCCTCA
AAATGTTCTTTACGATGCCATTGGGATATATCAACGGTGGTATATCCAGTGATTTTTTTCTCCATTTTAG
CTTCCTTAGCTCCTGAAAATCTCGATAACTCAAAAAATACGCCCGGTAGTGATCTTATTTCATTATGGTG
AAAGTTGGAACCTCTTACGTGCCCGATCAA
